Addgene plasmid #193946: GreenT-EC - GPI
Purpose: Mammalian expression vector for a low affinity calcium indicator exposed to the cell surface
Depositing lab: Oliver Griesbeck. Depositing organization: Max Planck Institute for Biological Intelligence. Publication: Fluorescent sensors for imaging of interstitial calcium. Valiente-Gabioud AA, Garteizgogeascoa Suner I, Idziak A, Fabritius A, Basquin J, Angibaud J, Nagerl UV, Singh SP, Griesbeck O. Nat Commun. 2023 Oct 5;14(1):6220. doi: 10.1038/s41467-023-41928-w. PubMed 37798285.
Backbone
  Vector backbone: pcDNA 3.1
  Backbone size w/o insert (bp): 5630
  Vector type: Mammalian Expression
Growth in bacteria
  Bacterial resistance: Ampicillin, 100 μg/mL
  Growth temperature: 37°C
  Growth strain: DH5alpha
  Copy number: High Copy
Gene/Insert
  Gene/Insert name: GreenT-EC
  Species: Branchiostoma lanceolatum / Opsanus tau
  Insert size (bp): 1212
  Tag / fusion protein: Igk_secretion - HA-Flag (N terminal on insert); GPI-anchor (C terminal on insert)
  Cloning method: Ligation Independent Cloning
  Sequencing primers: 5′ TAATACGACTCACTATAG; 3′ GAGGCTGATCAGCGGGTTTAAACGGGCC
Terms and licenses: Academic/Nonprofit Terms; Industry Terms: Not Available to Industry
How to cite: GreenT-EC - GPI was a gift from Oliver Griesbeck (Addgene plasmid # 193946 ; http://n2t.net/addgene:193946 ; RRID:Addgene_193946)
