[The description below was written by a language model from this plasmid's Addgene catalogue record and pLannotate feature annotations shown in this document.]
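Description:
GreenT-EC - GPI is a pcDNA 3.1-based mammalian expression plasmid of about 6.6 kb that displays a low-affinity, genetically encoded calcium indicator on the outer face of the cell membrane. It is propagated in E. coli at high copy from a ColE1/pUC-type origin under ampicillin selection (AmpR with its bla promoter). It also carries the usual pcDNA features: an f1 origin and an SV40 promoter-driven neomycin resistance cassette with an SV40 poly(A) signal, which would allow G418 selection of stably transfected mammalian cells. Several short annotated fragments (bom, a truncated HIV-1 LTR piece, lac promoter/operator and lacI remnants, a ble fragment) look like backbone remnants or weak annotation matches rather than functional parts.

The expression cassette uses the CMV immediate-early enhancer and promoter, followed by a T7 promoter, and ends in the bGH polyadenylation signal. According to the catalogue entry, the open reading frame begins with an Igκ secretion signal and HA and FLAG epitope tags. The automated annotation instead labels the leader region as an acrosin fragment, so the identity of the signal peptide differs between the two sources, and only the FLAG tag is annotated. The 1.2 kb GreenT-EC insert is listed as derived from Branchiostoma lanceolatum and Opsanus tau. The feature table picks up a troponin C-like segment that is presumably the calcium-binding domain, while the fluorescent protein portion is not annotated. At the C terminus, a fragment of mouse Thy1.1 supplies the GPI-anchor signal. Together, the secretion leader and GPI anchor route the sensor through the secretory pathway and tether it to the extracellular surface. There its low calcium affinity suits imaging of the high calcium levels in extracellular and interstitial fluid, and the epitope tags allow detection of the surface-exposed protein.
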