Features (pLannotate 1.2.2; 23 found; start..end, strand, type, name):
     70..122     -  misc_feature   bom (fragment): basis of mobility region from pBR322
    277..656     +  enhancer       CMV enhancer: human cytomegalovirus immediate early enhancer
    657..860     +  promoter       CMV promoter: human cytomegalovirus (CMV) immediate early promoter
    856..889     +  LTR            5' LTR (truncated) (fragment): truncated 5' long terminal repeat (LTR) from HIV-1
    905..923     +  promoter       T7 promoter: promoter for bacteriophage T7 RNA polymerase
    949..1029    +  CDS            ACR (fragment): ACRO_HUMAN - Also known as ACRS. Experimental evidence at protein level: Swiss-Prot protein existence level 1. Acrosin is the major protease of mammalian spermatozoa. It is a serine protease of trypsin-like cleavage specificity, it is synthesized in a zymogen form, proacrosin and stored in the acrosome. From Homo sapiens (Human).
   1030..1053    +  CDS            FLAG: FLAG® epitope tag, followed by an enterokinase cleavage site
   1543..1752    +  CDS            TNNC2 (fragment): TNNC2_PIG - Experimental evidence at protein level: Swiss-Prot protein existence level 1. Troponin is the central regulatory protein of striated muscle contraction. Tn consists of three components: Tn-I which is the inhibitor of actomyosin ATPase, Tn-T which contains the binding site for tropomyosin and Tn-C. The binding of calcium to Tn-C abolishes the inhibitory action of Tn on actin filaments. From Sus scrofa (Pig).
   2067..2161    +  CDS            Thy1.1 (fragment): mouse GPI-anchored cell surface glycoprotein of the immunoglobulin superfamily This allele of Thy1 is also known as CD90.1.
   2214..2438    +  polyA_signal   bGH poly(A) signal: bovine growth hormone polyadenylation signal
   2442..2463    +  promoter       SV40 promoter (fragment): SV40 enhancer and early promoter
   2484..2912    +  rep_origin     f1 ori (sequence partly withheld): f1 bacteriophage origin of replication; arrow indicates direction of (+) strand synthesis
   2926..3255    +  promoter       SV40 promoter: SV40 enhancer and early promoter
   3322..4113    +  CDS            neo: KKA2_KLEPN - Also known as kan, nptII. Experimental evidence at protein level: Swiss-Prot protein existence level 1. Resistance to kanamycin, neomycin, paromomycin, ribostamycin, butirosin and gentamicin B. From Klebsiella pneumoniae.
   4137..4295    +  CDS            ble (fragment): BLE_KLEPN - Experimental evidence at protein level: Swiss-Prot protein existence level 1. Binding protein with a strong affinity to the bleomycin family of antibiotics. Binds to CL990; an antimitotic-antibiotic compound. From Klebsiella pneumoniae.
   4290..4411    +  polyA_signal   SV40 poly(A) signal: SV40 polyadenylation signal
   4484..4500    -  protein_bind   lac operator: The lac repressor binds to the lac operator to inhibit transcription in E. coli. This inhibition can be relieved by adding lactose or isopropyl-β-D-thiogalactopyranoside (IPTG). lac repressor encoded by lacI
   4508..4538    -  promoter       lac promoter: promoter for the E. coli lac operon
   4553..4574    -  protein_bind   CAP binding site: CAP binding activates transcription in the presence of cAMP. E. coli catabolite activator protein
   4587..4679    -  CDS            lacI (fragment): lac repressor; lacI; The lac repressor binds to the lac operator to inhibit transcription in E. coli. This inhibition can be relieved by adding lactose or isopropyl-β-D-thiogalactopyranoside (IPTG).
   4862..5450    -  rep_origin     ori: high-copy-number ColE1/pMB1/pBR322/pUC origin of replication
   5621..6481    -  CDS            AmpR: β-lactamase; bla; confers resistance to ampicillin, carbenicillin, and related antibiotics
   6482..11      -  promoter       AmpR promoter (across the origin): bla
>Addgene plasmid #193946 | GreenT-EC - GPI | addgene full sequence | sequence record 382346 | Addgene NGS Result
GGGGTTCCGCGCACATTTCCCCGAAAAGTGCCACCTGACGTCGACGGATCGGGAGATCTCCCGATCCCCT
ATGGTGCACTCTCAGTACAATCTGCTCTGATGCCGCATAGTTAAGCCAGTATCTGCTCCCTGCTTGTGTG
TTGGAGGTCGCTGAGTAGTGCGCGAGCAAAATTTAAGCTACAACAAGGCAAGGCTTGACCGACAATTGCA
TGAAGAATCTGCTTAGGGTTAGGCGTTTTGCGCTGCTTCGCGATGTACGGGCCAGATATACGCGTTGACA
TTGATTATTGACTAGTTATTAATAGTAATCAATTACGGGGTCATTAGTTCATAGCCCATATATGGAGTTC
CGCGTTACATAACTTACGGTAAATGGCCCGCCTGGCTGACCGCCCAACGACCCCCGCCCATTGACGTCAA
TAATGACGTATGTTCCCATAGTAACGCCAATAGGGACTTTCCATTGACGTCAATGGGTGGAGTATTTACG
GTAAACTGCCCACTTGGCAGTACATCAAGTGTATCATATGCCAAGTACGCCCCCTATTGACGTCAATGAC
GGTAAATGGCCCGCCTGGCATTATGCCCAGTACATGACCTTATGGGACTTTCCTACTTGGCAGTACATCT
ACGTATTAGTCATCGCTATTACCATGGTGATGCGGTTTTGGCAGTACATCAATGGGCGTGGATAGCGGTT
TGACTCACGGGGATTTCCAAGTCTCCACCCCATTGACGTCAATGGGAGTTTGTTTTGGCACCAAAATCAA
CGGGACTTTCCAAAATGTCGTAACAACTCCGCCCCATTGACGCAAATGGGCGGTAGGCGTGTACGGTGGG
AGGTCTATATAAGCAGAGCTCTCTGGCTAACTAGAGAACCCACTGCTTACTGGCTTATCGAAATTAATAC
GACTCACTATAGGGAGACCCAAGCTGGCTAGCACCGCCATGGTAGAGATGCTGCCAACTGTCGCTGTGCT
GGTCTTGGCAGTGTCCGTGGTTGCCAAGGATAACACCACGGGATCCGGTGATTACAAGGACGACGATGAC
AAGGGTGGTACCGGTGGCTCTGGTAGCAGTGGCGGTAGCATGGTCTCCAAGGGGGAGGAGGACAACATGG
GGAGCCTGCCAGCTACCCACGAGCTGCATATCTTTGGATCTATTAACGGGGTGGATTTCGACATGGTTGG
ACAAGGTAGCGGGAATCCTAATGATGGGTATGAAGAGCTTAACCTTAAAAGCACTAAGGGCGATCTGCAA
TTTTCACCTTGGATTCTCGTCCCCCACATTGGGTATGGGTTCCATCAATATCTCCCTTACCCGGATGGAA
TGTCTCCCTTCCAAGCGGCTATGGTAGATGGTAGTGGTTACCAAGTTCACAGGACTATGCAATTCGAAGA
CGGCGCCTCATTGACTGTGAACTACCGATACACTTACGAAGGATCTCACATAAAAGGTGAAGCGCAGGTG
AAGGGCACGGGATTTCCAGCAGATGGGCCGGTAATGACTAACTCACTTACTGCGGCAGACTTGGGGTGGG
ATTCAGAAGAGGAACTTTCCGAATGTTTTAGAATTTTTGATTTTGACGGTAACGACGGATTCATTGACCG
CGAAGAGTTCGGTGACATAATCAGATTGACTGGGGAGCAACTTACGGATGAGGACGTAGACGAAATTTTT
GGCGACTCAGATACGGATAAGAATGGCCGGATCGACTTTGATGAATTTCTGAAAATGGTCGAAAATGTTC
AGCTCACGGACAACCGAACAACGAAAAAGACCTATCCAAATGACAAGACAATTATCTCAACTTTGAAATG
GAGCTACACCACGGACAACGGCAAGAGGTATCGGTCCACCGCTATCACTACTTATACATTTGCTAAACCC
ATGGCGGCTAACTACCTCAAGAATCAACCTATGTACGTGTTTCGCAAGACTGAGCTTAAACATAGCAAAA
CCGAATTGAATTTCAAGGAGTGGCAGAAGGCGTTTACGGACGTAATGGGGATGGATGAGCTTTATAAGGG
TGGTACCGGTGGCTCTGGTAGCAGTGGCGGTAGCAATGGCGGCATAAGCCTGCTGGTTCAGAACACATCC
TGGATGCTGCTGCTGCTGCTTTCCCTCTCCCTCCTCCAAGCCCTGGACTTCATTTCTCTGTAAGCGGCCG
CTCGAGTCTAGAGGGCCCGTTTAAACCCGCTGATCAGCCTCGACTGTGCCTTCTAGTTGCCAGCCATCTG
TTGTTTGCCCCTCCCCCGTGCCTTCCTTGACCCTGGAAGGTGCCACTCCCACTGTCCTTTCCTAATAAAA
TGAGGAAATTGCATCGCATTGTCTGAGTAGGTGTCATTCTATTCTGGGGGGTGGGGTGGGGCAGGACAGC
AAGGGGGAGGATTGGGAAGACAATAGCAGGCATGCTGGGGATGCGGTGGGCTCTATGGCTTCTGAGGCGG
AAAGAACCAGCTGGGGCTCTAGGGGGTATCCCC
[124 nt withheld, positions 2484-2607]
C
[91 nt withheld, positions 2609-2699]
A
[49 nt withheld, positions 2701-2749]
CCTTTGACGTTGGAGTCCACGTTCTTT
[37 nt withheld, positions 2777-2813]
ACCCTATCTCGGTCTATTCTTTTGATTTATAAGGGATTTTGCCGATTTCGGCCTATTGGTTAAAAAATGA
GCTGATTTAACAAAAATTTAACGCGAATTAATTCTGTGGAATGTGTGTCAGTTAGGGTGTGGAAAGTCCC
CAGGCTCCCCAGCAGGCAGAAGTATGCAAAGCATGCATCTCAATTAGTCAGCAACCAGGTGTGGAAAGTC
CCCAGGCTCCCCAGCAGGCAGAAGTATGCAAAGCATGCATCTCAATTAGTCAGCAACCATAGTCCCGCCC
CTAACTCCGCCCATCCCGCCCCTAACTCCGCCCAGTTCCGCCCATTCTCCGCCCCATGGCTGACTAATTT
TTTTTATTTATGCAGAGGCCGAGGCCGCCTCTGCCTCTGAGCTATTCCAGAAGTAGTGAGGAGGCTTTTT
TGGAGGCCTAGGCTTTTGCAAAAAGCTCCCGGGAGCTTGTATATCCATTTTCGGATCTGATCAAGAGACA
GGATGAGGATCGTTTCGCATGATTGAACAAGATGGATTGCACGCAGGTTCTCCGGCCGCTTGGGTGGAGA
GGCTATTCGGCTATGACTGGGCACAACAGACAATCGGCTGCTCTGATGCCGCCGTGTTCCGGCTGTCAGC
GCAGGGGCGCCCGGTTCTTTTTGTCAAGACCGACCTGTCCGGTGCCCTGAATGAACTGCAGGACGAGGCA
GCGCGGCTATCGTGGCTGGCCACGACGGGCGTTCCTTGCGCAGCTGTGCTCGACGTTGTCACTGAAGCGG
GAAGGGACTGGCTGCTATTGGGCGAAGTGCCGGGGCAGGATCTCCTGTCATCTCACCTTGCTCCTGCCGA
GAAAGTATCCATCATGGCTGATGCAATGCGGCGGCTGCATACGCTTGATCCGGCTACCTGCCCATTCGAC
CACCAAGCGAAACATCGCATCGAGCGAGCACGTACTCGGATGGAAGCCGGTCTTGTCGATCAGGATGATC
TGGACGAAGAGCATCAGGGGCTCGCGCCAGCCGAACTGTTCGCCAGGCTCAAGGCGCGCATGCCCGACGG
CGAGGATCTCGTCGTGACCCATGGCGATGCCTGCTTGCCGAATATCATGGTGGAAAATGGCCGCTTTTCT
GGATTCATCGACTGTGGCCGGCTGGGTGTGGCGGACCGCTATCAGGACATAGCGTTGGCTACCCGTGATA
TTGCTGAAGAGCTTGGCGGCGAATGGGCTGACCGCTTCCTCGTGCTTTACGGTATCGCCGCTCCCGATTC
GCAGCGCATCGCCTTCTATCGCCTTCTTGACGAGTTCTTCTGAGCGGGACTCTGGGGTTCGAAATGACCG
ACCAAGCGACGCCCAACCTGCCATCACGAGATTTCGATTCCACCGCCGCCTTCTATGAAAGGTTGGGCTT
CGGAATCGTTTTCCGGGACGCCGGCTGGATGATCCTCCAGCGCGGGGATCTCATGCTGGAGTTCTTCGCC
CACCCCAACTTGTTTATTGCAGCTTATAATGGTTACAAATAAAGCAATAGCATCACAAATTTCACAAATA
AAGCATTTTTTTCACTGCATTCTAGTTGTGGTTTGTCCAAACTCATCAATGTATCTTATCATGTCTGTAT
ACCGTCGACCTCTAGCTAGAGCTTGGCGTAATCATGGTCATAGCTGTTTCCTGTGTGAAATTGTTATCCG
CTCACAATTCCACACAACATACGAGCCGGAAGCATAAAGTGTAAAGCCTGGGGTGCCTAATGAGTGAGCT
AACTCACATTAATTGCGTTGCGCTCACTGCCCGCTTTCCAGTCGGGAAACCTGTCGTGCCAGCTGCATTA
ATGAATCGGCCAACGCGCGGGGAGAGGCGGTTTGCGTATTGGGCGCTCTTCCGCTTCCTCGCTCACTGAC
TCGCTGCGCTCGGTCGTTCGGCTGCGGCGAGCGGTATCAGCTCACTCAAAGGCGGTAATACGGTTATCCA
CAGAATCAGGGGATAACGCAGGAAAGAACATGTGAGCAAAAGGCCAGCAAAAGGCCAGGAACCGTAAAAA
GGCCGCGTTGCTGGCGTTTTTCCATAGGCTCCGCCCCCCTGACGAGCATCACAAAAATCGACGCTCAAGT
CAGAGGTGGCGAAACCCGACAGGACTATAAAGATACCAGGCGTTTCCCCCTGGAAGCTCCCTCGTGCGCT
CTCCTGTTCCGACCCTGCCGCTTACCGGATACCTGTCCGCCTTTCTCCCTTCGGGAAGCGTGGCGCTTTC
TCATAGCTCACGCTGTAGGTATCTCAGTTCGGTGTAGGTCGTTCGCTCCAAGCTGGGCTGTGTGCACGAA
CCCCCCGTTCAGCCCGACCGCTGCGCCTTATCCGGTAACTATCGTCTTGAGTCCAACCCGGTAAGACACG
ACTTATCGCCACTGGCAGCAGCCACTGGTAACAGGATTAGCAGAGCGAGGTATGTAGGCGGTGCTACAGA
GTTCTTGAAGTGGTGGCCTAACTACGGCTACACTAGAAGAACAGTATTTGGTATCTGCGCTCTGCTGAAG
CCAGTTACCTTCGGAAAAAGAGTTGGTAGCTCTTGATCCGGCAAACAAACCACCGCTGGTAGCGGTGGTT
TTTTTGTTTGCAAGCAGCAGATTACGCGCAGAAAAAAAGGATCTCAAGAAGATCCTTTGATCTTTTCTAC
GGGGTCTGACGCTCAGTGGAACGAAAACTCACGTTAAGGGATTTTGGTCATGAGATTATCAAAAAGGATC
TTCACCTAGATCCTTTTAAATTAAAAATGAAGTTTTAAATCAATCTAAAGTATATATGAGTAAACTTGGT
CTGACAGTTACCAATGCTTAATCAGTGAGGCACCTATCTCAGCGATCTGTCTATTTCGTTCATCCATAGT
TGCCTGACTCCCCGTCGTGTAGATAACTACGATACGGGAGGGCTTACCATCTGGCCCCAGTGCTGCAATG
ATACCGCGAGACCCACGCTCACCGGCTCCAGATTTATCAGCAATAAACCAGCCAGCCGGAAGGGCCGAGC
GCAGAAGTGGTCCTGCAACTTTATCCGCCTCCATCCAGTCTATTAATTGTTGCCGGGAAGCTAGAGTAAG
TAGTTCGCCAGTTAATAGTTTGCGCAACGTTGTTGCCATTGCTACAGGCATCGTGGTGTCACGCTCGTCG
TTTGGTATGGCTTCATTCAGCTCCGGTTCCCAACGATCAAGGCGAGTTACATGATCCCCCATGTTGTGCA
AAAAAGCGGTTAGCTCCTTCGGTCCTCCGATCGTTGTCAGAAGTAAGTTGGCCGCAGTGTTATCACTCAT
GGTTATGGCAGCACTGCATAATTCTCTTACTGTCATGCCATCCGTAAGATGCTTTTCTGTGACTGGTGAG
TACTCAACCAAGTCATTCTGAGAATAGTGTATGCGGCGACCGAGTTGCTCTTGCCCGGCGTCAATACGGG
ATAATACCGCGCCACATAGCAGAACTTTAAAAGTGCTCATCATTGGAAAACGTTCTTCGGGGCGAAAACT
CTCAAGGATCTTACCGCTGTTGAGATCCAGTTCGATGTAACCCACTCGTGCACCCAACTGATCTTCAGCA
TCTTTTACTTTCACCAGCGTTTCTGGGTGAGCAAAAACAGGAAGGCAAAATGCCGCAAAAAAGGGAATAA
GGGCGACACGGAAATGTTGAATACTCATACTCTTCCTTTTTCAATATTATTGAAGCATTTATCAGGGTTA
TTGTCTCATGAGCGGATACATATTTGAATGTATTTAGAAAAATAAACAAATA
